>Addgene plasmid #191921 | pET28 sf:mid.11 | addgene full sequence | sequence record 379973 | Addgene NGS Result
TAATACGACTCACTATAGGGGAATTGTGAGCGGATAACAATTCCCCTCTAGAAATAATTTTGTTTAACTT
TAAGAAGGAGATATACCATGGGCAGCAGCCATCATCATCATCATCACGTTAGCAAGGGCGAGGAGCTGTT
CACCGGCGTGGTGCCCATTTTAGTGGAGTTAGACGGGGACGTGAATGGACATAAATTCTCTGTCCGTGGT
GAGGGAGAAGGTGACGCCACCAATGGAAAGTTAACATTGAAATTCATATGTACAACAGGGAAGTTACCAG
TACCTTGGCCTACGTTAGTCACAACATTGACGTATGGCGTTATGTGTTTCAGCCGTTATCCTGACCACAT
GAAGCGTCATGATTTCTTCAAGAGTGCCATGCCCGAAGGATACGTGCAAGAACGTACAATTTCTTTCAAG
GATGACGGGACCTATAAGACCCGGGCAGAAGTGAAGTTTGAAGGAGATACGTTGGTGAACCGGATCGAAC
TTAAAGGCATTGATTTCAAAGAGGATGGTAACATTTTGGGACATAAGTTAGAATACAATTTCAACTCGCA
TAACGTTTACATCACAGCAGACAAGCAGAAGAATGGGATAAAAGCGAACTTCAAGATTCGACATAATGTA
GAGGACGGTTCTGTACAATTAGCCGACCACTACCAACAGAACACGCCCATTGGTGACGGGCCCGTGCTGC
TTCCTGACAACCATTACTTGTCTACCCAATCAGTCCTTAGTAAGGATCCGAACGAGAAGCGTGATCATAT
GGTGGTGCTTGAGTTCATCACCGCAGCCGGCATAACTCTCGGCATGGACGAGCTGTATAAGTAATGAGAT
CCGGCTGCTAACAAAGCCCGAAAGGAAGCTGAGTTGGCTGCTGCCACCGCTGAGCAATAACTAGCATAAC
CCCTTGGGGCCTCTAAACGGGTCTTGAGGGGTTTTTTGCTGAAAGGAGGAACTATATCCGGATTGGCGAA
TGGG
[124 nt withheld, positions 985-1108]
C
[91 nt withheld, positions 1110-1200]
A
[49 nt withheld, positions 1202-1250]
CCTTTGACGTTGGAGTCCACGTTCTTT
[37 nt withheld, positions 1278-1314]
ACCCTATCTCGGTCTATTCTTTTGATTTATAAGGGATTTTGCCGATTTCGGCCTATTGGTTAAAAAATGA
GCTGATTTAACAAAAATTTAACGCGAATTTTAACAAAATATTAACGCTTACAATTTAGGTGGCACTTTTC
GGGGAAATGTGCGCGGAACCCCTATTTGTTTATTTTTCTAAATACATTCAAATATGTATCCGCTCATGAA
TTAATTCTTAGAAAAACTCATCGAGCATCAAATGAAACTGCAATTTATTCATATCAGGATTATCAATACC
ATATTTTTGAAAAAGCCGTTTCTGTAATGAAGGAGAAAACTCACCGAGGCAGTTCCATAGGATGGCAAGA
TCCTGGTATCGGTCTGCGATTCCGACTCGTCCAACATCAATACAACCTATTAATTTCCCCTCGTCAAAAA
TAAGGTTATCAAGTGAGAAATCACCATGAGTGACGACTGAATCCGGTGAGAATGGCAAAAGTTTATGCAT
TTCTTTCCAGACTTGTTCAACAGGCCAGCCATTACGCTCGTCATCAAAATCACTCGCATCAACCAAACCG
TTATTCATTCGTGATTGCGCCTGAGCGAGACGAAATACGCGATCGCTGTTAAAAGGACAATTACAAACAG
GAATCGAATGCAACCGGCGCAGGAACACTGCCAGCGCATCAACAATATTTTCACCTGAATCAGGATATTC
TTCTAATACCTGGAATGCTGTTTTCCCGGGGATCGCAGTGGTGAGTAACCATGCATCATCAGGAGTACGG
ATAAAATGCTTGATGGTCGGAAGAGGCATAAATTCCGTCAGCCAGTTTAGTCTGACCATCTCATCTGTAA
CATCATTGGCAACGCTACCTTTGCCATGTTTCAGAAACAACTCTGGCGCATCGGGCTTCCCATACAATCG
ATAGATTGTCGCACCTGATTGCCCGACATTATCGCGAGCCCATTTATACCCATATAAATCAGCATCCATG
TTGGAATTTAATCGCGGCCTAGAGCAAGACGTTTCCCGTTGAATATGGCTCATAACACCCCTTGTATTAC
TGTTTATGTAAGCAGACAGTTTTATTGTTCATGACCAAAATCCCTTAACGTGAGTTTTCGTTCCACTGAG
CGTCAGACCCCGTAGAAAAGATCAAAGGATCTTCTTGAGATCCTTTTTTTCTGCGCGTAATCTGCTGCTT
GCAAACAAAAAAACCACCGCTACCAGCGGTGGTTTGTTTGCCGGATCAAGAGCTACCAACTCTTTTTCCG
AAGGTAACTGGCTTCAGCAGAGCGCAGATACCAAATACTGTCCTTCTAGTGTAGCCGTAGTTAGGCCACC
ACTTCAAGAACTCTGTAGCACCGCCTACATACCTCGCTCTGCTAATCCTGTTACCAGTGGCTGCTGCCAG
TGGCGATAAGTCGTGTCTTACCGGGTTGGACTCAAGACGATAGTTACCGGATAAGGCGCAGCGGTCGGGC
TGAACGGGGGGTTCGTGCACACAGCCCAGCTTGGAGCGAACGACCTACACCGAACTGAGATACCTACAGC
GTGAGCTATGAGAAAGCGCCACGCTTCCCGAAGGGAGAAAGGCGGACAGGTATCCGGTAAGCGGCAGGGT
CGGAACAGGAGAGCGCACGAGGGAGCTTCCAGGGGGAAACGCCTGGTATCTTTATAGTCCTGTCGGGTTT
CGCCACCTCTGACTTGAGCGTCGATTTTTGTGATGCTCGTCAGGGGGGCGGAGCCTATGGAAAAACGCCA
GCAACGCGGCCTTTTTACGGTTCCTGGCCTTTTGCTGGCCTTTTGCTCACATGTTCTTTCCTGCGTTATC
CCCTGATTCTGTGGATAACCGTATTACCGCCTTTGAGTGAGCTGATACCGCTCGCCGCAGCCGAACGACC
GAGCGCAGCGAGTCAGTGAGCGAGGAAGCGGAAGAGCGCCTGATGCGGTATTTTCTCCTTACGCATCTGT
GCGGTATTTCACACCGCAATGGTGCACTCTCAGTACAATCTGCTCTGATGCCGCATAGTTAAGCCAGTAT
ACACTCCGCTATCGCTACGTGACTGGGTCATGGCTGCGCCCCGACACCCGCCAACACCCGCTGACGCGCC
CTGACGGGCTTGTCTGCTCCCGGCATCCGCTTACAGACAAGCTGTGACCGTCTCCGGGAGCTGCATGTGT
CAGAGGTTTTCACCGTCATCACCGAAACGCGCGAGGCAGCTGCGGTAAAGCTCATCAGCGTGGTCGTGAA
GCGATTCACAGATGTCTGCCTGTTCATCCGCGTCCAGCTCGTTGAGTTTCTCCAGAAGCGTTAATGTCTG
GCTTCTGATAAAGCGGGCCATGTTAAGGGCGGTTTTTTCCTGTTTGGTCACTGATGCCTCCGTGTAAGGG
GGATTTCTGTTCATGGGGGTAATGATACCGATGAAACGAGAGAGGATGCTCACGATACGGGTTACTGATG
ATGAACATGCCCGGTTACTGGAACGTTGTGAGGGTAAACAACTGGCGGTATGGATGCGGCGGGACCAGAG
AAAAATCACTCAGGGTCAATGCCAGCGCTTCGTTAATACAGATGTAGGTGTTCCACAGGGTAGCCAGCAG
CATCCTGCGATGCAGATCCGGAACATAATGGTGCAGGGCGCTGACTTCCGCGTTTCCAGACTTTACGAAA
CACGGAAACCGAAGACCATTCATGTTGTTGCTCAGGTCGCAGACGTTTTGCAGCAGCAGTCGCTTCACGT
TCGCTCGCGTATCGGTGATTCATTCTGCTAACCAGTAAGGCAACCCCGCCAGCCTAGCCGGGTCCTCAAC
GACAGGAGCACGATCATGCGCACCCGTGGGGCCGCCATGCCGGCGATAATGGCCTGCTTCTCGCCGAAAC
GTTTGGTGGCGGGACCAGTGACGAAGGCTTGAGCGAGGGCGTGCAAGATTCCGAATACCGCAAGCGACAG
GCCGATCATCGTCGCGCTCCAGCGAAAGCGGTCCTCGCCGAAAATGACCCAGAGCGCTGCCGGCACCTGT
CCTACGAGTTGCATGATAAAGAAGACAGTCATAAGTGCGGCGACGATAGTCATGCCCCGCGCCCACCGGA
AGGAGCTGACTGGGTTGAAGGCTCTCAAGGGCATCGGTCGAGATCCCGGTGCCTAATGAGTGAGCTAACT
TACATTAATTGCGTTGCGCTCACTGCCCGCTTTCCAGTCGGGAAACCTGTCGTGCCAGCTGCATTAATGA
ATCGGCCAACGCGCGGGGAGAGGCGGTTTGCGTATTGGGCGCCAGGGTGGTTTTTCTTTTCACCAGTGAG
ACGGGCAACAGCTGATTGCCCTTCACCGCCTGGCCCTGAGAGAGTTGCAGCAAGCGGTCCACGCTGGTTT
GCCCCAGCAGGCGAAAATCCTGTTTGATGGTGGTTAACGGCGGGATATAACATGAGCTGTCTTCGGTATC
GTCGTATCCCACTACCGAGATATCCGCACCAACGCGCAGCCCGGACTCGGTAATGGCGCGCATTGCGCCC
AGCGCCATCTGATCGTTGGCAACCAGCATCGCAGTGGGAACGATGCCCTCATTCAGCATTTGCATGGTTT
GTTGAAAACCGGACATGGCACTCCAGTCGCCTTCCCGTTCCGCTATCGGCTGAATTTGATTGCGAGTGAG
ATATTTATGCCAGCCAGCCAGACGCAGACGCGCCGAGACAGAACTTAATGGGCCCGCTAACAGCGCGATT
TGCTGGTGACCCAATGCGACCAGATGCTCCACGCCCAGTCGCGTACCGTCTTCATGGGAGAAAATAATAC
TGTTGATGGGTGTCTGGTCAGAGACATCAAGAAATAACGCCGGAACATTAGTGCAGGCAGCTTCCACAGC
AATGGCATCCTGGTCATCCAGCGGATAGTTAATGATCAGCCCACTGACGCGTTGCGCGAGAAGATTGTGC
ACCGCCGCTTTACAGGCTTCGACGCCGCTTCGTTCTACCATCGACACCACCACGCTGGCACCCAGTTGAT
CGGCGCGAGATTTAATCGCCGCGACAATTTGCGACGGCGCGTGCAGGGCCAGACTGGAGGTGGCAACGCC
AATCAGCAACGACTGTTTGCCCGCCAGTTGTTGTGCCACGCGGTTGGGAATGTAATTCAGCTCCGCCATC
GCCGCTTCCACTTTTTCCCGCGTTTTCGCAGAAACGTGGCTGGCCTGGTTCACCACGCGGGAAACGGTCT
GATAAGAGACACCGGCATACTCTGCGACATCGTATAACGTTACTGGTTTCACATTCACCACCCTGAATTG
ACTCTCTTCCGGGCGCTATCATGCCATACCGCGAAAGGTTTTGCGCCATTCGATGGTGTCCGGGATCTCG
ACGCTCTCCCTTATGCGACTCCTGCATTAGGAAGCAGCCCAGTAGTAGGTTGAGGCCGTTGAGCACCGCC
GCCGCAAGGAATGGTGCATGCAAGGAGATGGCGCCCAACAGTCCCCCGGCCACGGGGCCTGCCACCATAC
CCACGCCGAAACAAGCGCTCATGAGCCCGAAGTGGCGAGCCCGATCTTCCCCATCGGTGATGTCGGCGAT
ATAGGCGCCAGCAACCGCACCTGTGGCGCCGGTGATGCCGGCCACGATGCGTCCGGCGTAGAGGATCGAG
ATCTCGATCCCGCGAAAT
Features (pLannotate 1.2.2; 19 found; start..end, strand, type, name):
      1..19      +  promoter       T7 promoter: promoter for bacteriophage T7 RNA polymerase
     20..44      +  protein_bind   lac operator: The lac repressor binds to the lac operator to inhibit transcription in E. coli. This inhibition can be relieved by adding lactose or isopropyl-β-D-thiogalactopyranoside (IPTG). lac repressor encoded by lacI
     59..81      +  RBS            RBS: efficient ribosome binding site from bacteriophage T7 gene 10 (Olins and Rangwala, 1989)
    100..116     +  CDS            capTEV™ (fragment): composite tag for in vivo biotinylation, TEV protease cleavage, and 6xHis tagging
    121..831     +  CDS            Superfolder GFP: Superfolder GFP is a basic (constitutively fluorescent) green fluorescent protein published in 2005, derived from Aequorea victoria. It is reported to be a very rapidly-maturing weak dimer.
    844..893     +  CDS            SET1 (fragment): solubility-enhancement tag derived from T7 phage gene 10B
    901..948     +  terminator     T7 terminator: transcription terminator for bacteriophage T7 RNA polymerase
    985..1413    +  rep_origin     f1 ori (sequence partly withheld): f1 bacteriophage origin of replication; arrow indicates direction of (+) strand synthesis
   1466..1523    +  promoter       AmpR promoter (fragment): bla
   1532..2347    -  CDS            KanR: aminoglycoside phosphotransferase; aph(3')-Ia; confers resistance to kanamycin in bacteria or G418 (Geneticin®) in eukaryotes
   2469..3057    +  rep_origin     ori: high-copy-number ColE1/pMB1/pBR322/pUC origin of replication
   3243..3382    -  misc_feature   bom: basis of mobility region from pBR322
   3484..3675    -  CDS            rop: Rop protein, which maintains plasmids at low copy number; rop
   3692..4072    +  CDS            YPB1_ECOLX: Protein predicted: Swiss-Prot protein existence level 4. From Escherichia coli.
   4144..4435    -  CDS            TcR (fragment): tetracycline efflux protein; tet; confers resistance to tetracycline
   4450..4471    -  protein_bind   CAP binding site: CAP binding activates transcription in the presence of cAMP. E. coli catabolite activator protein
   4484..5566    -  CDS            lacI: lac repressor; lacI; The lac repressor binds to the lac operator to inhibit transcription in E. coli. This inhibition can be relieved by adding lactose or isopropyl-β-D-thiogalactopyranoside (IPTG).
   5567..5644    -  promoter       lacI promoter: lacI
   5652..5931    -  CDS            TcR (fragment): tetracycline efflux protein; tet; confers resistance to tetracycline
