[The description below was written by a language model from this plasmid's Addgene catalogue record and pLannotate feature annotations shown in this document.]
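Description:
pET28 sf:mid.11 is a bacterial expression plasmid built on the pET28 backbone that encodes a computationally designed variant of green fluorescent protein from Aequorea victoria. The design, generated by the htFuncLib algorithm as part of a designed GFP active-site library, carries the substitutions Q69M, Y145F, T167I, L220V and V224I; the feature annotation identifies the coding region as a superfolder GFP relative. The roughly 750 bp insert was introduced by BsaI-based cloning that destroyed both sites, and it is fused to an N-terminal His tag. The short fragment annotated as part of a composite capTEV tag just upstream of the GFP coding sequence most likely reflects that His stretch. A small fragment downstream annotated as a T7 gene 10-derived solubility tag appears to be a partial match in backbone sequence rather than a documented fusion.

Expression is driven by the T7 promoter with an adjacent lac operator, followed by the T7 gene 10 ribosome binding site and closed by the T7 terminator. The plasmid carries lacI under its own promoter, so transcription is repressed until induced with IPTG in a host that supplies T7 RNA polymerase. Selection is by kanamycin resistance, and replication relies on a ColE1/pBR322-type origin accompanied by the bom and rop elements. The catalogue lists it as high copy, although rop normally restrains copy number. An f1 origin is also present, and the remaining tetracycline-resistance fragments are non-functional backbone remnants. The full sequenced record is 5,952 nt. The construct is suited to producing and purifying this GFP design in E. coli for characterisation of its fluorescence properties.
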