Addgene plasmid #191921: pET28 sf:mid.11
Purpose: Encodes a GFP design, sf:mid.11
Depositing lab: Sarel Fleishman. Depositing organization: Weizmann Institute of Science. Publication: Designed active-site library reveals thousands of functional GFP variants. Weinstein JY, Marti-Gomez C, Lipsh-Sokolik R, Hoch SY, Liebermann D, Nevo R, Weissman H, Petrovich-Kopitman E, Margulies D, Ivankov D, McCandlish DM, Fleishman SJ. Nat Commun. 2023 May 20;14(1):2890. doi: 10.1038/s41467-023-38099-z. PubMed 37210560.
Backbone
  Vector backbone: pET28
  Backbone size w/o insert (bp): 5209
  Vector type: Bacterial Expression
Growth in bacteria
  Bacterial resistance: Kanamycin, 50 μg/mL
  Growth temperature: 37°C
  Growth strain: DH5alpha
  Copy number: High Copy
Gene/Insert
  Gene/Insert name: sf:mid.11
  Species: Aequorea victoria
  Insert size (bp): 747
  Mutation: Q69M Y145F T167I L220V V224I
  Promoter: T7
  Tag / fusion protein: His Tag (N terminal on insert)
  Cloning method: Restriction Enzyme; 5′ cloning site BsaI (destroyed during cloning); 3′ cloning site BsaI (destroyed during cloning)
  Sequencing primers: 5′ TAATACGACTCACTATAGGG; 3′ gctagttattgctcagcgg
Terms and licenses: Academic/Nonprofit Terms; Industry Terms: Not Available to Industry
Depositor comments: Design created by the htFuncLib algorithm
How to cite: pET28 sf:mid.11 was a gift from Sarel Fleishman (Addgene plasmid # 191921 ; http://n2t.net/addgene:191921 ; RRID:Addgene_191921)
